>Addgene plasmid #191334 | pBetaActin-FKBP-mScarlet-KIFC1motor | addgene full sequence | sequence record 381755 | Addgene Partial NGS Result
ACGGTACCGCGGGCCCGGGATCCACCGGATCTAGATAAGTAATGATCATAATCAGCCATATCACATCTGT
AGAGGTTTTACTTGCTTTAAAAAACCTCCCACACCTCCCCCTGAACCTGAAACATAAAATGAATGCAATT
GTTGTTGTTAACTTGTTTATTGCAGCTTATAATGGTTACAAATAAAGCAATAGCATCACAAATTTCACAA
ATAAAGCATTTTTTTCACTGCATTCTAGTTGTGGTTTGTCCAAACTCATCAATGTATCTTATCATGTCTG
GATCAATTCGTAATCATGTCATAGCTGTTTCCTGTGTGAAATTGTTATCCGCTCACAATTCCACACAACA
TACGAGCCGGAAGCATAAAGTGTAAAGCCTGGGGTGCCTAATGAGTGAGCTAACTCACATTAATTGCGTT
GCGCTCACTGCCCGCTTTCCAGTCGGGAAACCTGTCGTGCCAGCTGCATTAATGAATCGGCCAACGCGCG
GGGAGAGGCGGTTTGCGTATTGGGCGCTCTTCCGCTTCCTCGCTCACTGACTCGCTGCGCTCGGTCGTTC
GGCTGCGGCGAGCGGTATCAGCTCACTCAAAGGCGGTAATACGGTTATCCACAGAATCAGGGGATAACGC
AGGAAAGAACATGTGAGCAAAAGGCCAGCAAAAGGCCAGGAACCGTAAAAAGGCCGCGTTGCTGGCGTTT
TTCCATAGGCTCCGCCCCCCTGACGAGCATCACAAAAATCGACGCTCAAGTCAGAGGTGGCGAAACCCGA
CAGGACTATAAAGATACCAGGCGTTTCCCCCTGGAAGCTCCCTCGTGCGCTCTCCTGTTCCGACCCTGCC
GCTTACCGGATACCTGTCCGCCTTTCTCCCTTCGGGAAGCGTGGCGCTTTCTCATAGCTCACGCTGTAGG
TATCTCAGTTCGGTGTAGGTCGTTCGCTCCAAGCTGGGCTGTGTGCACGAACCCCCCGTTCAGCCCGACC
GCTGCGCCTTATCCGGTAACTATCGTCTTGAGTCCAACCCGGTAAGACACGACTTATCGCCACTGGCAGC
AGCCACTGGTAACAGGATTAGCAGAGCGAGGTATGTAGGCGGTGCTACAGAGTTCTTGAAGTGGTGGCCT
AACTACGGCTACACTAGAAGAACAGTATTTGGTATCTGCGCTCTGCTGAAGCCAGTTACCTTCGGAAAAA
GAGTTGGTAGCTCTTGATCCGGCAAACAAACCACCGCTGGTAGCGGTGGTTTTTTTGTTTGCAAGCAGCA
GATTACGCGCAGAAAAAAAGGATCTCAAGAAGATCCTTTGATCTTTTCTACGGGGTCTGACGCTCAGTGG
AACGAAAACTCACGTTAAGGGATTTTGGTCATGAGATTATCAAAAAGGATCTTCACCTAGATCCTTTTAA
ATTAAAAATGAAGTTTTAAATCAATCTAAAGTATATATGAGTAAACTTGGTCTGACAGTTACCAATGCTT
AATCAGTGAGGCACCTATCTCAGCGATCTGTCTATTTCGTTCATCCATAGTTGCCTGACTCCCCGTCGTG
TAGATAACTACGATACGGGAGGGCTTACCATCTGGCCCCAGTGCTGCAATGATACCGCGAGACCCACGCT
CACCGGCTCCAGATTTATCAGCAATAAACCAGCCAGCCGGAAGGGCCGAGCGCAGAAGTGGTCCTGCAAC
TTTATCCGCCTCCATCCAGTCTATTAATTGTTGCCGGGAAGCTAGAGTAAGTAGTTCGCCAGTTAATAGT
TTGCGCAACGTTGTTGCCATTGCTACAGGCATCGTGGTGTCACGCTCGTCGTTTGGTATGGCTTCATTCA
GCTCCGGTTCCCAACGATCAAGGCGAGTTACATGATCCCCCATGTTGTGCAAAAAAGCGGTTAGCTCCTT
CGGTCCTCCGATCGTTGTCAGAAGTAAGTTGGCCGCAGTGTTATCACTCATGGTTATGGCAGCACTGCAT
AATTCTCTTACTGTCATGCCATCCGTAAGATGCTTTTCTGTGACTGGTGAGTACTCAACCAAGTCATTCT
GAGAATAGTGTATGCGGCGACCGAGTTGCTCTTGCCCGGCGTCAATACGGGATAATACCGCGCCACATAG
CAGAACTTTAAAAGTGCTCATCATTGGAAAACGTTCTTCGGGGCGAAAACTCTCAAGGATCTTACCGCTG
TTGAGATCCAGTTCGATGTAACCCACTCGTGCACCCAACTGATCTTCAGCATCTTTTACTTTCACCAGCG
TTTCTGGGTGAGCAAAAACAGGAAGGCAAAATGCCGCAAAAAAGGGAATAAGGGCGACACGGAAATGTTG
AATACTCATACTCTTCCTTTTTCAATATTATTGAAGCATTTATCAGGGTTATTGTCTCATGAGCGGATAC
ATATTTGAATGTATTTAGAAAAATAAACAAATAGGGGTTCCGCGCACATTTCCCCGAAAAGTGCCACCTG
ACGTCTAAGAAACCATTATTATCATGACATTAACCTATAAAAATAGGCGTATCACGAGGCCCTTTCGTCT
CGCGCGTTTCGGTGATGACGGTGAAAACCTCTGACACATGCAGCTCCCGGAGACGGTCACAGCTTGTCTG
TAAGCGGATGCCGGGAGCAGACAAGCCCGTCAGGGCGCGTCAGCGGGTGTTGGCGGGTGTCGGGGCTGGC
TTAACTATGCGGCATCAGAGCAGATTGTACTGAGAGTGCACCATATGCGGTGTGAAATACCGCACAGATG
CGTAAGGAGAAAATACCGCATCAGGCGCCATTCGCCATTCAGGCTGCGCAACTGTTGGGAAGGGCGATCG
GTGCGGGCCTCTTCGCTATTACGCCAGCTGGCGAAAGGGGGATGTGCTGCAAGGCGATTAAGTTGGGTAA
CGCCAGGGTTTTCCCAGTCACGACGTTGTAAAACGACGGCCAGTGCCAAGTTGGGATCTTTGCATTGGCC
CACGGCTCTCAGGATGGGGATGCTCCCCTTCAGCACCCGGTTCCCCTTGGAAACTGATGGTCCTGGCTCT
GTGGCATGGCAGTGGCACTGTGAGGAGCCCCCTACCAGCAGCACACAGTGGGGTTGGCACTGCCACGCTC
CGGATGCCGCGCTCTGATCCAACCCCATAATCAAGGGAACCCGAATTGCCCCATCATTGCCCCCACCACC
CCCATCCTGCCGGGCCCTCACACCCCACGCTGCCTTCTGGTGACATTCCCCAGCCCAAACCCACGGCTTC
ATGGCTACCGCGGGGCATTTCCCATTGCCGCCCCATTATCAGCTCTGCACACCTCCCGCTGTACCCATGC
CTCGTGGCTGCCCTTCTTTGACGTATAATCTTCTAATTAATACCCGGCCTTGTCAAAGTGGAGCACAAAC
GTTAATTAATTCCCCAGCAGGCAGGTAATTAACAGTGTGACTCCCTTTTTGCTGCGAGTGGGGCTGATAC
AGAGAGATGTGGCACTATGGAGCCCACGGGGTCCTGGCACTGGGTGCCCACGGAGGTCCCCATGTGCTGC
AGTGTCACCGCCTCCGAGGAGACAGTATTGTCCCTGCGGTGTCCCTGCAGCTCAGCTCTGTCCACAGGGC
CACCTCCAGTTTGGAGGGGACACAATGCAGCCCCGATGCAACCCATCCTCGCAGCATCCCAGGGACAAAG
ACCCCACTGCAAGACCGCACACAGGGCTGGGTCCCGCTCCCCTAATATCTACAGTGCTTCTTGCATGGCC
CCTTAATCAATGCAGTTAATCAGCATGCGCTCATGCACCGCTCTGGAGCTGCAAAGCCCCTCGCAGCGCT
GCTCACCAACACCGCGCACCGCCCCGGCCCAGCCTGCAGCACGCGCTGCAAACAGGAAAGAAACAAAATA
TTGCCCAAATGTAGGCAAAGGCATTCGGCTGCCTTGACCTCCGCCGGGCCGGGCCCTGCCTGACTCAGCT
CCTTACTCAGCGCTCGCTTCCTCCCTCCGGCTGCCACCGCCGCAGCGCACACCCTGACAAAGAGTGGCCC
TTAACGGGCTCTGAGGTGCACCCAGCAGTGCACTCAGCAGTCCAAGGGCCGGCCTGGAGGTTTGCACCGC
TACGTGCTGACATTAGCATTGAACTTGGCCCTGGGTAGTGCTGCAGGCCGGGCGGGGTGGGTGTAGAGAG
TGCAGCGCGCGTTGCACCCGGTGCCCCTTCCCCTCCCTTGCATCCCAGCAGGCTGCACCCCAGCACCAGG
CCCGTGCATGCATGCTCCTGGTGTTATTGCAGCCTGGTGCATGCATGCGTCTTGATGGTGCAGCGCTGTG
CATGCATCCTCCTTGGTGTGTAGCAGTCTAGTGCATGCATACCCCTCGGTGTTATTGCTGCTCTGTGCAC
GCACGCTCATTGTATCACTTCATCCCAGTGCATGCACTCACACTGGAGCGATTGCTGCTCGGTGCACGCA
CACTCATTGTATCACTGCAGCTCAGTGGCTGCACGCACACCGGTGTTATTGCTGCTCGGTGCGTGCATGC
ACATCAGTGTCGCTGCAGCTCAGTGCATGCACGCTCATTGCCCATCGCTATCCCTGCCTCTCCTGCTGGC
GCTCCCCGGGAGGTGACTTCAAGGGGACCGCAGGACCACCTCGGGGGTGGGGGGAGGGCTGCACACGCGG
ACCCCGCTCCCCCTCCCCAACAAAGCACTGTGGAATCAAAAAGGGGGGAGGGGGGATGGAGGGGCGCGTC
ACACCCCCGCCCCACACCCTCACCTCGAGGTGAGCCCCACGTTCTGCTTCACTCTCCCCATCTCCCCCCC
CTCCCCACCCCCAATTTTGTATTTATTTATTTTTTAATTATTTTGTGCAGCGATGGGGGCGGGGGGGGGG
GGGGCGCGCGCCAGGCGGGGCGGGGCGGGGCGAGGGGCGGGGCGGGGCGAGGCGGAGAGGTGCGGCGGCA
GCCAATCAGAGCGGCGCGCTCCGAAAGTTTCCTTTTATGGCGAGGCGGCGGCGGCGGCGGCCCTATAAAA
AGCGAAGCGCGCGGCGGGCGGGAGTCGCTGCGCGCTGCCTTCGCCCCGTGCCCCGCTCCGCCGCCGCCTC
GCGCCGCCCGCCCCGGCTCTGACTGACCGCGTTACTCCCACAGGTGAGCGGGCGGGACGGCCCTTCTCCT
CCGGGCTGTAATTAGCGCTTGGTTTAATGACGGCTCGTTTCTTTTCTGTGGCTGCGTGAAAGCCTTAAAG
GGCTCCGGGAGGGCCCTTTGTGCGGGGGGGAGCGGCTCGGGGGGTGCGTGCGTGTGTGTGTGCGTGGGGA
GCGCCGCGTGCGGCTCCGCGCTGCCCGGCGGCTGTGAGCGCTGCGGGCGCGGCGCGGGGCTTTGTGCGCT
CCGCAGTGTGCGCGAGGGGAGCGCGGCCGGGGGCGGTGCCCCGCGGTGCGGGGGGGGCTGCGAGGGGAAC
AAAGGCTGCGTGCGGGGTGTGTGCGTGGGGGGGTGAGCAGGGGGTGTGGGCGCGGCGGTCGGGCTGTAAC
CCCCCCCTGCACCCCCCTCCCCGAGTTGCTGAGCACGGCCCGGCTTCGGGTGCGGGGCTCCGTGCGGGGC
GTGGCGCGGGGCTCGCCGTGCCGGGCGGGGGGKGGCGGCAGGKGGGGGKGCCGGGCGGGGCGGGGCCGCC
YCGGGCCGGGGRGGGCTCGGGGGRGGGGCGCGGCGGCCCCCGGAGCGCCGGCGGCTGTCGAGGCGCGGCG
AGCCGCAGCCATTGCCTTTTATGGTAATCGTGCGAGAGGGCGCAGGGACTTCCTTTGTCCCAAATCTGTG
CGGAGCCGAAATCTGGGAGGCGCCGCCGCACCCCCTCTAGCGGGCGCGGGGCGAAGCGGTGCGGCGCCGG
CAGGAAGGAAATGGGCGGGGAGGGCCTTCGTGCGTCGCCGCGCCGCCGTCCCCTTCTCCATCTCCAGCCT
CGGGGCTGTCCGCAGGGGGACGGCTGCCTTCGGGGGGGACGGGGCAGGGCGGGGTTCGGCTTCTGGCGTG
TGACCGGCGGGGTTTATATCTTCCCTTCTCTGTTCCTCCGCAGCCCCCAAGCTAGCATGGGAGTGCAGGT
GGAAACCATCTCCCCAGGAGACGGGCGCACCTTCCCCAAGCGCGGCCAGACCTGCGTGGTGCACTACACC
GGGATGCTTGAAGATGGAAAGAAATTTGATTCCTCCCGGGACAGAAACAAGCCCTTTAAGTTTATGCTAG
GCAAGCAGGAGGTGATCCGAGGCTGGGAAGAAGGGGTTGCCCAGATGAGTGTGGGTCAGAGAGCCAAACT
GACTATATCTCCAGATTATGCCTATGGTGCCACTGGGCACCCAGGCATCATCCCACCACATGCCACTCTC
GTCTTCGATGTGGAGCTTCTAAAACTGGAAGGAAGTTCAGGAGGTTCTAGTGTGAGCAAGGGCGAGGCAG
TGATCAAGGAGTTCATGCGGTTCAAGGTGCACATGGAGGGCTCCATGAACGGCCACGAGTTCGAGATCGA
GGGCGAGGGCGAGGGCCGCCCCTACGAGGGCACCCAGACCGCCAAGCTGAAGGTGACCAAGGGTGGCCCC
CTGCCCTTCTCCTGGGACATCCTGTCCCCTCAGTTCATGTACGGCTCCAGGGCCTTCACCAAGCACCCCG
CCGACATCCCCGACTACTATAAGCAGTCCTTCCCCGAGGGCTTCAAGTGGGAGCGCGTGATGAACTTCGA
GGACGGCGGCGCCGTGACCGTGACCCAGGACACCTCCCTGGAGGACGGCACCCTGATCTACAAGGTGAAG
CTCCGCGGCACCAACTTCCCTCCTGACGGCCCCGTAATGCAGAAGAAGACAATGGGCTGGGAAGCGTCCA
CCGAGCGGTTGTACCCCGAGGACGGCGTGCTGAAGGGCGACATTAAGATGGCCCTGCGCCTGAAGGACGG
CGGCCGCTACCTGGCGGACTTCAAGACCACCTACAAGGCCAAGAAGCCCGTGCAGATGCCCGGCGCCTAC
AACGTCGACCGCAAGTTGGACATCACCTCCCACAACGAGGACTACACCGTGGTGGAACAGTACGAACGCT
CCGAGGGCCGCCACTCCACCGGCGGCATGGACGAGCTGTACAAGTCTGGTGGATCAAGTGGTGGAATGGC
AGGAGGGAAGAAACCCAGCAAACGTCCAGCCTGGGACTTAAAGGGTCAGTTATGTGACCTAAATGCAGAA
CTAAAACGGTGCCGTGAGAGGACTCAAACGTTGGACCAAGAGAACCAGCAGCTTCAGGACCAGCTCAGAG
ATGCCCAGCAGCAGGTCAAGGCCCTGGGGACAGAGCGCACAACACTGGAGGGGCATTTAGCCAAGGTACA
GGCCCAGGCTGAGCAGGGCCAACAGGAGCTGAAGAACTTGCGTGCTTGTGTCCTGGAGCTGGAAGAGCGG
CTGAGCACGCAGGAGGGCTTGGTGCAAGAGCTTCAGAAAAAACAGGTGGAATTGCAGGAAGAACGGAGGG
GACTGATGTCCCAACTAGAGGAGAAGGAGAGGAGGCTGCAGACATCAGAAGCAGCCCTGTCAAGCAGCCA
AGCAGAGGTGGCATCTCTGCGGCAGGAGACTGTGGCCCAGGCAGCCTTACTGACTGAGCGGGAAGAACGT
CTTCATGGGCTAGAAATGGAGCGCCGGCGACTGCACAACCAGCTGCAGGAACTCAAGGGCAACATCCGTG
TATTCTGCCGGGTCCGCCCTGTCCTGCCGGGGGAGCCCACTCCACCCCCTGGCCTCCTCCTGTTTCCCTC
TGGCCCTGGTGGGCCCTCTGATCCTCCAACCCGCCTTAGCCTCTCCCGGTCTGACGAGCGGCGTGGGACC
CTGAGTGGGGCACCAGCTCCCCCAACTCGCCATGATTTTTCCTTTGACCGGGTATTCCCACCAGGAAGTG
GACAGGATGAAGTGTTTGAAGAGATTGCCATGCTTGTCCAGTCAGCCCTGGATGGCTATCCAGTATGCAT
CTTTGCCTATGGCCAGACAGGCAGTGGCAAGACCTTCACAATGGAGGGTGGGCCTGGGGGAGACCCCCAG
TTGGAGGGGCTGATCCCTCGGGCCCTGCGGCACCTCTTCTCTGTGGCTCAGGAGCTGAGTGGTCAGGGCT
GGACCTACAGCTTTGTAGCAAGCTACGTAGAGATCTACAATGAGACTGTCCGGGACCTGCTGGCCACTGG
AACCCGGAAGGGTCAAGGGGGCGAGTGTGAGATTCGCCGTGCAGGGCCAGGGAGTGAGGAGCTCACTGTC
ACCAATGCTCGATATGTCCCTGTCTCCTGTGAGAAAGAAGTGGACGCCCTGCTTCATCTGGCCCGCCAGA
ATCGGGCTGTGGCCCGCACAGCCCAGAATGAACGGTCATCACGCAGCCACAGTGTATTCCAGCTACAGAT
TTCTGGGGAGCACTCCAGCCGAGGCCTGCAGTGTGGGGCCCCCCTCAGTCTTGTGGACCTGGCCGGGAGT
GAGCGACTTGACCCCGGCTTAGCCCTCGGCCCCGGGGAGCGGGAACGCCTTCGGGAAACACAGGCCATTA
ACAGCAGCCTGTCCACGCTGGGGCTGGTTATCATGGCCCTGAGCAACAAGGAGTCCCACGTGCCTTACCG
GAACAGCAAACTGACCTACCTGCTGCAGAACTCTCTGGGTGGTAGTGCTAAGATGCTCATGTTTGTGAAC
ATTTCTCCACTGGAAGAGAACGTCTCCGAGTCCCTCAACTCTCTACGCTTTGCCTCCAAGGTGAACCAGT
GTGTTATTGGTACTGCTCAGGCCAACAGGAAGCTGCAGTCGACGGTACCGCGGGCCCGGGATCCACCGGT
CGCCACCTAAAAGCTTCGAATTCTGCAGTCG
Features (pLannotate 1.2.2; 19 found; start..end, strand, type, name):
     42..127     +  CDS            large T antigen (fragment): large T antigen from SV40 (simian virus 40)
    150..284     +  polyA_signal   SV40 poly(A) signal: SV40 polyadenylation signal
    322..338     -  protein_bind   lac operator: The lac repressor binds to the lac operator to inhibit transcription in E. coli. This inhibition can be relieved by adding lactose or isopropyl-β-D-thiogalactopyranoside (IPTG). lac repressor encoded by lacI
    346..376     -  promoter       lac promoter: promoter for the E. coli lac operon
    391..412     -  protein_bind   CAP binding site: CAP binding activates transcription in the presence of cAMP. E. coli catabolite activator protein
    425..517     -  CDS            lacI (fragment): lac repressor; lacI; The lac repressor binds to the lac operator to inhibit transcription in E. coli. This inhibition can be relieved by adding lactose or isopropyl-β-D-thiogalactopyranoside (IPTG).
    700..1288    -  rep_origin     ori: high-copy-number ColE1/pMB1/pBR322/pUC origin of replication
   1459..2319    -  CDS            AmpR: β-lactamase; bla; confers resistance to ampicillin, carbenicillin, and related antibiotics
   2320..2424    -  promoter       AmpR promoter: bla
   2519..2554    +  CDS            rop (fragment): Rop protein, which maintains plasmids at low copy number; rop
   2656..2755    +  misc_feature   bom (fragment): basis of mobility region from pBR322
   2761..2915    -  CDS            lacZα (fragment): LacZα fragment of β-galactosidase; lacZ fragment
   4715..4990    +  promoter       chicken β-actin promoter: No description available
   4991..5960    +  intron         chimeric intron: chimera between introns from chicken β-actin and rabbit β-globin
   6007..6330    +  CDS            FKBP1A: FKB1A_HUMAN - Also known as FKBP1, FKBP12. Experimental evidence at protein level: Swiss-Prot protein existence level 1. Keeps in an inactive conformation TGFBR1, the TGF-beta type I serine/threonine kinase receptor, preventing TGF-beta receptor activation in absence of ligand. Recruits SMAD7 to ACVR1B which prevents the association of SMAD2 and SMAD3 with the activin receptor complex, thereby blocking the activin signal. May modulate the RYR1 calcium channel activity. PPIases accelerate the folding of proteins. It catalyzes the cis-trans isomerization of proline imidic peptide bonds in oligop
   6352..7044    +  CDS            mScarlet: mScarlet is a basic (constitutively fluorescent) red fluorescent protein published in 2016, derived from synthetic construct. It has moderate acid sensitivity.
   7084..8712    +  CDS            KIFC1 (fragment): KIFC1_HUMAN - Also known as HSET, KNSL2. Experimental evidence at protein level: Swiss-Prot protein existence level 1. Minus end-directed microtubule-dependent motor required for bipolar spindle formation (PubMed:15843429). May contribute to movement of early endocytic vesicles (By similarity). Regulates cilium formation and structure (By similarity). From Homo sapiens (Human).
   8713..8744    +  misc_feature   MCS (fragment): multiple cloning site
   8761..23      +  misc_feature   MCS (fragment) (across the origin): multiple cloning site
