[The description below was written by a language model from this plasmid's Addgene catalogue record and pLannotate feature annotations shown in this document.]
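Description:
pBetaActin-FKBP-mScarlet-KIFC1motor is a mammalian expression plasmid of about 8.8 kb built on a β-actin promoter backbone (recorded as P_actin). It is propagated in E. coli as a high-copy plasmid through a ColE1/pUC-type origin and selected with ampicillin via the β-lactamase gene and its own promoter. The annotation also picks up backbone remnants with no evident role in the design, including fragments of lacZα, lacI, rop and the pBR322 bom region, together with a lac promoter/operator. No mammalian selection marker is annotated, and a stretch of roughly 1.8 kb upstream of the promoter carries no annotation.

The expression cassette consists of the chicken β-actin promoter followed by a chimeric chicken β-actin/rabbit β-globin intron, which typically enhances transcript processing and expression. This drives a single three-part fusion protein, terminated downstream by an SV40 polyadenylation signal. The fusion reads, from N- to C-terminus, human FKBP (FKBP1A/FKBP12), the red fluorescent protein mScarlet, and the motor domain of human KIFC1 (HSET), recorded as residues 125–673 and carrying an N593K substitution whose functional consequence is not stated in the record. KIFC1 is a minus-end-directed microtubule motor. The FKBP module allows chemically induced heterodimerization with an FRB-tagged partner, which must be supplied from a separate construct. According to the stated purpose, this is used to recruit the fluorescently labelled motor to the plasma membrane on demand, with mScarlet allowing its relocalization to be followed by imaging. The associated publication concerns microtubule retrograde flow and neuronal polarization, which suggests use in neurons.
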