Addgene plasmid #191334: pBetaActin-FKBP-mScarlet-KIFC1motor
Purpose: Expresses the fluorescently labeled minus-end directed KIFC1 motor domain fused to the dimerization domain FKBP to recruit it to the plasma membrane by using the chemical dimerization system FKBP-FRB
Depositing lab: Frank Bradke. Depositing organization: Deutsches Zentrum fuer Neurodegenerative Erkrankungen (DZNE). Publication: Microtubule retrograde flow retains neuronal polarization in a fluctuating state. Schelski M, Bradke F. Sci Adv. 2022 Nov 4;8(44):eabo2336. doi: 10.1126/sciadv.abo2336. Epub 2022 Nov 4. PubMed 36332023.
Backbone
  Vector backbone: P_actin
  Vector type: Mammalian Expression
Growth in bacteria
  Bacterial resistance: Ampicillin, 100 μg/mL
  Growth temperature: 37°C
  Growth strain: DH5alpha
  Copy number: High Copy
Gene/Insert
  Gene/Insert name: FKBP-mScarlet-KIFC1
  Species: H. sapiens (human)
  Mutation: motor domain aa 125-673; N593K
  Entrez Gene: KIFC1 (a.k.a. HSET, KNSL2)
  Cloning method: Ligation Independent Cloning
Terms and licenses: Academic/Nonprofit Terms; Industry Terms: Not Available to Industry
How to cite: pBetaActin-FKBP-mScarlet-KIFC1motor was a gift from Frank Bradke (Addgene plasmid # 191334 ; http://n2t.net/addgene:191334 ; RRID:Addgene_191334)
